Addgene plasmid #197474: 1GFP-His-GFP-TEV-cs-ATG3_Y210A
Purpose: Bacterial Expression of human ATG3 Y210A
Depositing lab: James Hurley. Depositing organization: University of California, Berkeley.
Backbone
  Vector backbone: 1GFP
  Vector type: Bacterial Expression
Growth in bacteria
  Bacterial resistance: Kanamycin, 50 μg/mL
  Growth temperature: 37°C
  Growth strain: DH5alpha
  Copy number: High Copy
Gene/Insert
  Gene/Insert name: ATG3
  Species: H. sapiens (human)
  Mutation: Y210A
  Entrez Gene: ATG3 (a.k.a. APG3, APG3-LIKE, APG3L, PC3-96, hApg3)
  Tag / fusion protein: His-GFP (N terminal on insert)
  Cloning method: Ligation Independent Cloning
Terms and licenses: Academic/Nonprofit Terms; Industry Terms: Not Available to Industry
How to cite: 1GFP-His-GFP-TEV-cs-ATG3_Y210A was a gift from James Hurley (Addgene plasmid # 197474 ; http://n2t.net/addgene:197474 ; RRID:Addgene_197474)
