[The description below was written by a language model from this plasmid's Addgene catalogue record and pLannotate feature annotations shown in this document.]
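Description:
1GFP-His-GFP-TEV-cs-ATG3_Y210A is a 7,027 nt bacterial expression plasmid built on the 1GFP ligation-independent cloning backbone, designed to produce a point mutant of human ATG3 in E. coli. It replicates from a ColE1/pMB1-type origin and is selected with kanamycin through an aph(3')-Ia resistance gene. The catalogue lists it as high copy, although the annotation also detects the rop gene and the pBR322 bom region, which are typical of pET-style backbones with more moderate copy number. An f1 origin is present, along with tetracycline-resistance gene fragments that appear to be non-functional backbone remnants.

Expression is driven by a T7 promoter followed immediately by a lac operator, and a T7 gene 10 ribosome binding site sits upstream of the open reading frame. A plasmid-borne lacI gene supplies repressor, so transcription needs a host that provides T7 RNA polymerase and is induced with IPTG. A T7 terminator closes the cassette. The encoded fusion reads 6xHis, then a GFP (matched by the annotation tool to an EGFP-derived variant), then a TEV protease cleavage site, then ATG3 carrying the Y210A substitution. The His tag allows metal-affinity purification, GFP provides a fluorescent and potentially solubility-aiding partner, and TEV digestion can release ATG3 from both. Short His-tag and solubility-tag fragments annotated downstream of ATG3 are probably untranslated vector sequence, though the record does not confirm this.

ATG3 is the E2-like enzyme that conjugates ATG8-family proteins to phosphatidylethanolamine during autophagy. This construct is suited to making recombinant mutant protein for biochemical or structural comparison with wild type. The record does not state the functional consequence of Y210A.
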