Features (pLannotate 1.2.2; 22 found; start..end, strand, type, name):
     12..440     +  rep_origin     f1 ori (sequence partly withheld): f1 bacteriophage origin of replication; arrow indicates direction of (+) strand synthesis
    494..551     +  promoter       AmpR promoter (fragment): bla
    560..1375    -  CDS            KanR: aminoglycoside phosphotransferase; aph(3')-Ia; confers resistance to kanamycin in bacteria or G418 (Geneticin®) in eukaryotes
   1497..2085    +  rep_origin     ori: high-copy-number ColE1/pMB1/pBR322/pUC origin of replication
   2271..2410    -  misc_feature   bom: basis of mobility region from pBR322
   2512..2703    -  CDS            rop: Rop protein, which maintains plasmids at low copy number; rop
   2720..3100    +  CDS            YPB1_ECOLX: Protein predicted: Swiss-Prot protein existence level 4. From Escherichia coli.
   3172..3463    -  CDS            TcR (fragment): tetracycline efflux protein; tet; confers resistance to tetracycline
   3478..3499    -  protein_bind   CAP binding site: CAP binding activates transcription in the presence of cAMP. E. coli catabolite activator protein
   3512..4594    -  CDS            lacI: lac repressor; lacI; The lac repressor binds to the lac operator to inhibit transcription in E. coli. This inhibition can be relieved by adding lactose or isopropyl-β-D-thiogalactopyranoside (IPTG).
   4595..4672    -  promoter       lacI promoter: lacI
   4680..4959    -  CDS            TcR (fragment): tetracycline efflux protein; tet; confers resistance to tetracycline
   4981..4999    +  promoter       T7 promoter: promoter for bacteriophage T7 RNA polymerase
   5000..5024    +  protein_bind   lac operator: The lac repressor binds to the lac operator to inhibit transcription in E. coli. This inhibition can be relieved by adding lactose or isopropyl-β-D-thiogalactopyranoside (IPTG). lac repressor encoded by lacI
   5039..5061    +  RBS            RBS: efficient ribosome binding site from bacteriophage T7 gene 10 (Olins and Rangwala, 1989)
   5080..5097    +  CDS            6xHis: 6xHis affinity tag
   5107..5820    +  CDS            SiriusGFP: enhanced GFP (EGFP) derivative that exhibits robust folding and enhanced photostability (Zhong et al., 2019) mammalian codon-optimized
   5830..5846    +  CDS            TEV site (fragment): tobacco etch virus (TEV) protease recognition and cleavage site
   5857..6798    +  CDS            ATG3: ATG3_HUMAN - Also known as APG3, APG3L. Experimental evidence at protein level: Swiss-Prot protein existence level 1. E2 conjugating enzyme required for the cytoplasm to vacuole transport (Cvt), autophagy, and mitochondrial homeostasis. Responsible for the E2-like covalent binding of phosphatidylethanolamine to the C- terminal Gly of ATG8-like proteins (GABARAP, GABARAPL1, GABARAPL2 or MAP1LC3A). The ATG12-ATG5 conjugate plays a role of an E3 and promotes the transfer of ATG8-like proteins from ATG3 to phosphatidylethanolamine (PE). This step is required for the membrane association of ATG8-li
   6871..6888    +  CDS            9xHis (fragment): 9xHis affinity tag
   6898..6947    +  CDS            SET1 (fragment): solubility-enhancement tag derived from T7 phage gene 10B
   6955..7002    +  terminator     T7 terminator: transcription terminator for bacteriophage T7 RNA polymerase
>Addgene plasmid #197474 | 1GFP-His-GFP-TEV-cs-ATG3_Y210A | addgene full sequence | sequence record 389115 | Addgene NGS Result
TGGCGAATGGG
[124 nt withheld, positions 12-135]
C
[91 nt withheld, positions 137-227]
A
[49 nt withheld, positions 229-277]
CCTTTGACGTTGGAGTCCACGTTCTTT
[37 nt withheld, positions 305-341]
ACCCTATCTCGGTCTATTCTTTTGATTTATAAGGGATTTTGCCGATTTCGGCCTATTGGTTAAAAAATGA
GCTGATTTAACAAAAATTTAACGCGAATTTTAACAAACTAGTAACGTTTACAATTTCAGGTGGCACTTTT
CGGGGAAATGTGCGCGGAACCCCTATTTGTTTATTTTTCTAAATACATTCAAATATGTATCCGCTCATGA
ATTAATTCTTAGAAAAACTCATCGAGCATCAAATGAAACTGCAATTTATTCATATCAGGATTATCAATAC
CATATTTTTGAAAAAGCCGTTTCTGTAATGAAGGAGAAAACTCACCGAGGCAGTTCCATAGGATGGCAAG
ATCCTGGTATCGGTCTGCGATTCCGACTCGTCCAACATCAATACAACCTATTAATTTCCCCTCGTCAAAA
ATAAGGTTATCAAGTGAGAAATCACCATGAGTGACGACTGAATCCGGTGAGAATGGCAAAAGTTTATGCA
TTTCTTTCCAGACTTGTTCAACAGGCCAGCCATTACGCTCGTCATCAAAATCACTCGCATCAACCAAACC
GTTATTCATTCGTGATTGCGCCTGAGCGAGACGAAATACGCGATCGCTGTTAAAAGGACAATTACAAACA
GGAATCGAATGCAACCGGCGCAGGAACACTGCCAGCGCATCAACAATGTTTTCACCTGAATCAGGATATT
CTTCTAATACCTGGAATGCTGTTTTCCCGGGGATCGCAGTGGTGAGTAACCATGCATCATCAGGAGTACG
GATAAAATGCTTGATGGTCGGAAGAGGCATAAATTCCGTCAGCCAGTTTAGTCTGACCATCTCATCTGTA
ACATCATTGGCAACGCTACCTTTGCCATGTTTCAGAAACAACTCTGGCGCATCGGGCTTCCCATACAATC
GATAGATTGTCGCACCTGATTGCCCGACATTATCGCGAGCCCATTTATACCCATATAAATCAGCATCCAT
GTTGGAATTTAATCGCGGCCTAGAGCAAGACGTTTCCCGTTGAATATGGCTCATAACACCCCTTGTATTA
CTGTTTATGTAAGCAGACAGTTTTATTGTTCATGACCAAAATCCCTTAACGTGAGTTTTCGTTCCACTGA
GCGTCAGACCCCGTAGAAAAGATCAAAGGATCTTCTTGAGATCCTTTTTTTCTGCGCGTAATCTGCTGCT
TGCAAACAAAAAAACCACCGCTACCAGCGGTGGTTTGTTTGCCGGATCAAGAGCTACCAACTCTTTTTCC
GAAGGTAACTGGCTTCAGCAGAGCGCAGATACCAAATACTGTCCTTCTAGTGTAGCCGTAGTTAGGCCAC
CACTTCAAGAACTCTGTAGCACCGCCTACATACCTCGCTCTGCTAATCCTGTTACCAGTGGCTGCTGCCA
GTGGCGATAAGTCGTGTCTTACCGGGTTGGACTCAAGACGATAGTTACCGGATAAGGCGCAGCGGTCGGG
CTGAACGGGGGGTTCGTGCACACAGCCCAGCTTGGAGCGAACGACCTACACCGAACTGAGATACCTACAG
CGTGAGCTATGAGAAAGCGCCACGCTTCCCGAAGGGAGAAAGGCGGACAGGTATCCGGTAAGCGGCAGGG
TCGGAACAGGAGAGCGCACGAGGGAGCTTCCAGGGGGAAACGCCTGGTATCTTTATAGTCCTGTCGGGTT
TCGCCACCTCTGACTTGAGCGTCGATTTTTGTGATGCTCGTCAGGGGGGCGGAGCCTATGGAAAAACGCC
AGCAACGCGGCCTTTTTACGGTTCCTGGCCTTTTGCTGGCCTTTTGCTCACATGTTCTTTCCTGCGTTAT
CCCCTGATTCTGTGGATAACCGTATTACCGCCTTTGAGTGAGCTGATACCGCTCGCCGCAGCCGAACGAC
CGAGCGCAGCGAGTCAGTGAGCGAGGAAGCGGAAGAGCGCCTGATGCGGTATTTTCTCCTTACGCATCTG
TGCGGTATTTCACACCGCAATGGTGCACTCTCAGTACAATCTGCTCTGATGCCGCATAGTTAAGCCAGTA
TACACTCCGCTATCGCTACGTGACTGGGTCATGGCTGCGCCCCGACACCCGCCAACACCCGCTGACGCGC
CCTGACGGGCTTGTCTGCTCCCGGCATCCGCTTACAGACAAGCTGTGACCGTCTCCGGGAGCTGCATGTG
TCAGAGGTTTTCACCGTCATCACCGAAACGCGCGAGGCAGCTGCGGTAAAGCTCATCAGCGTGGTCGTGA
AGCGATTCACAGATGTCTGCCTGTTCATCCGCGTCCAGCTCGTTGAGTTTCTCCAGAAGCGTTAATGTCT
GGCTTCTGATAAAGCGGGCCATGTTAAGGGCGGTTTTTTCCTGTTTGGTCACTGATGCCTCCGTGTAAGG
GGGATTTCTGTTCATGGGGGTAATGATACCGATGAAACGAGAGAGGATGCTCACGATACGGGTTACTGAT
GATGAACATGCCCGGTTACTGGAACGTTGTGAGGGTAAACAACTGGCGGTATGGATGCGGCGGGACCAGA
GAAAAATCACTCAGGGTCAATGCCAGCGCTTCGTTAATACAGATGTAGGTGTTCCACAGGGTAGCCAGCA
GCATCCTGCGATGCAGATCCGGAACATAATGGTGCAGGGCGCTGACTTCCGCGTTTCCAGACTTTACGAA
ACACGGAAACCGAAGACCATTCATGTTGTTGCTCAGGTCGCAGACGTTTTGCAGCAGCAGTCGCTTCACG
TTCGCTCGCGTATCGGTGATTCATTCTGCTAACCAGTAAGGCAACCCCGCCAGCCTAGCCGGGTCCTCAA
CGACAGGAGCACGATCATGCGCACCCGTGGGGCCGCCATGCCGGCGATAATGGCCTGCTTCTCGCCGAAA
CGTTTGGTGGCGGGACCAGTGACGAAGGCTTGAGCGAGGGCGTGCAAGATTCCGAATACCGCAAGCGACA
GGCCGATCATCGTCGCGCTCCAGCGAAAGCGGTCCTCGCCGAAAATGACCCAGAGCGCTGCCGGCACCTG
TCCTACGAGTTGCATGATAAAGAAGACAGTCATAAGTGCGGCGACGATAGTCATGCCCCGCGCCCACCGG
AAGGAGCTGACTGGGTTGAAGGCTCTCAAGGGCATCGGTCGAGATCCCGGTGCCTAATGAGTGAGCTAAC
TTACATTAATTGCGTTGCGCTCACTGCCCGCTTTCCAGTCGGGAAACCTGTCGTGCCAGCTGCATTAATG
AATCGGCCAACGCGCGGGGAGAGGCGGTTTGCGTATTGGGCGCCAGGGTGGTTTTTCTTTTCACCAGTGA
GACGGGCAACAGCTGATTGCCCTTCACCGCCTGGCCCTGAGAGAGTTGCAGCAAGCGGTCCACGCTGGTT
TGCCCCAGCAGGCGAAAATCCTGTTTGATGGTGGTTAACGGCGGGATATAACATGAGCTGTCTTCGGTAT
CGTCGTATCCCACTACCGAGATATCCGCACCAACGCGCAGCCCGGACTCGGTAATGGCGCGCATTGCGCC
CAGCGCCATCTGATCGTTGGCAACCAGCATCGCAGTGGGAACGATACCCTCATTCAGCATTTGCATGGTT
TGTTGAAAACCGGACATGGCACTCCAGTCGCCTTCCCGTTCCGCTATCGGCTGAATTTGATTGCGAGTGA
GATATTTATGCCAGCCAGCCAGACGCAGACGCGCCGAGACAGAACTTAATGGGCCCGCTAACAGCGCGAT
TTGCTGGTGACCCAATGCGACCAGATGCTCCACGCCCAGTCGCGTACCGTCTTCATGGGAGAAAATAATA
CTGTTGATGGGTGTCTGGTCAGAGACATCAAGAAATAACGCCGGAACATTAGTGCAGGCAGCTTCCACAG
CAATGGCATCCTGGTCATCCAGCGGATAGTTAATGATCAGCCCACTGACGCGTTGCGCGAGAAGATTGTG
CACCGCCGCTTTACAGGCTTCGACGCCGCTTCGTTCTACCATCGACACCACCACGCTGGCACCCAGTTGA
TCGGCGCGAGATTTAATCGCCGCGACAATTTGCGACGGCGCGTGCAGGGCCAGACTGGAGGTGGCAACGC
CAATCAGCAACGACTGTTTGCCCGCCAGTTGTTGTGCCACGCGGTTGGGAATGTAATTCAGCTCCGCCAT
CGCCGCTTCCACTTTTTCCCGCGTTTTCGCAGAAACGTGGCTGGCCTGGTTCACCACGCGGGAAACGGTC
TGATAAGAGACACCGGCATACTCTGCGACATCGTATAACGTTACTGGTTTCACATTCACCACCCTGAATT
GACTCTCTTCCGGGCGCTATCATGCCATACCGCGAAAGGTTTTGCGCCATTCGATGGTGTCCGGGATCTC
GACGCTCTCCCTTATGCGACTCCTGCATTAGGAAGCAGCCCAGTAGTAGGTTGAGGCCGTTGAGCACCGC
CGCCGCAAGGAATGGTGCATGCAAGGAGATGGCGCCCAACAGTCCCCCGGCCACGGGGCCTGCCACCATA
CCCACGCCGAAACAAGCGCTCATGAGCCCGAAGTGGCGAGCCCGATCTTCCCCATCGGTGATGTCGGCGA
TATAGGCGCCAGCAACCGCACCTGTGGCGCCGGTGATGCCGGCCACGATGCGTCCGGCGTAGAGGATCGA
GATCTCGATCCCGCGAAATTAATACGACTCACTATAGGGGAATTGTGAGCGGATAACAATTCCCCTCTAG
AAATAATTTTGTTTAACTTTAAGAAGGAGATATACCATGGGTTCTTCTCACCATCACCATCACCATGGTT
CTTCTGTGAGCAAGGGCGAGGAGCTGTTCACCGGGGTGGTGCCCATCCTGGTCGAGCTGGACGGCGACGT
AAACGGCCACAAGTTCAGCGTGCGCGGCGAGGGCGAGGGCGATGCCACCAACGGCAAGCTGACCCTGAAG
TTCATCTGCACCACCGGCAAGCTGCCCGTGCCCTGGCCCACCCTCGTGACCACCCTGACCTACGGCGTGC
AGTGCTTCAGCCGCTACCCCGACCACATGAAGCAGCACGACTTCTTCAAGTCCGCCATGCCCGAAGGCTA
CGTCCAGGAGCGCACCATCTCCTTCAAGGACGACGGCACCTACAAGACCCGCGCCGAGGTGAAGTTCGAG
GGCGACACCCTGGTGAACCGCATCGAGCTGAAGGGCATCGACTTCAAGGAGGACGGCAACATCCTGGGGC
ACAAGCTGGAGTACAACTTCAACAGCCACAACGTCTATATCACGGCCGACAAGCAGAAGAACGGCATCAA
GGCGAACTTCAAGATCCGCCACAACGTCGAGGACGGCAGCGTGCAGCTCGCCGACCACTACCAGCAGAAC
ACCCCCATCGGCGACGGCCCCGTGCTGCTGCCCGACAACCACTACCTGAGCACCCAGTCCAAGCTGAGCA
AAGACCCCAACGAGAAGCGCGATCACATGGTCCTGCTGGAGTTCGTGACCGCCGCCGGGATCACTCTCGG
CATGGACGAGCTGTACAAGGGGATCGAGGAAAACCTGTACTTCCAATCCAATGCAATGCAGAATGTGATT
AATACTGTGAAGGGAAAGGCACTGGAAGTGGCTGAGTACCTGACCCCGGTCCTCAAGGAATCAAAGTTTA
AGGAAACAGGTGTAATTACCCCAGAAGAGTTTGTGGCAGCTGGAGATCACCTAGTCCACCACTGTCCAAC
ATGGCAATGGGCTACAGGGGAAGAATTGAAAGTGAAGGCATACCTACCAACAGGCAAACAATTTTTGGTA
ACCAAAAATGTGCCGTGCTATAAGCGGTGCAAACAGATGGAATATTCAGATGAATTGGAAGCTATCATTG
AAGAAGATGATGGTGATGGCGGATGGGTAGATACATATCACAACACAGGTATTACAGGAATAACGGAAGC
CGTTAAAGAGATCACACTGGAAAATAAGGACAATATAAGGCTTCAAGATTGCTCAGCACTATGTGAAGAG
GAAGAAGATGAAGATGAAGGAGAAGCTGCAGATATGGAAGAATATGAAGAGAGTGGATTGTTGGAAACAG
ATGAGGCTACCCTAGATACAAGGAAAATAGTAGAAGCTTGTAAAGCCAAAACTGATGCTGGCGGTGAAGA
TGCTATTTTGCAAACCAGAACTTATGACCTTTACATCACTTATGATAAATATGCGCAGACTCCACGATTA
TGGTTGTTTGGCTATGATGAGCAACGGCAGCCTTTAACAGTTGAGCACATGTATGAAGACATCAGTCAGG
ATCATGTGAAGAAAACAGTGACCATTGAAAATCACCCTCATCTGCCACCACCTCCCATGTGTTCAGTTCA
CCCATGCAGGCATGCTGAGGTGATGAAGAAAATCATTGAGACTGTTGCAGAAGGAGGGGGAGAACTTGGA
GTTCATATGTATCTTCTTATTTTCTTGAAATTTGTACAAGCTGTCATTCCAACAATAGAATATGACTACA
CAAGACACTTCACAATGTAATAATAACATTGGAAGTGGATAACGGATCCGAATTCGAGCGCCGTCGACAA
GCTTGCGGCCGCACTCGAGCACCACCACCACCACCACTGAGATCCGGCTGCTAACAAAGCCCGAAAGGAA
GCTGAGTTGGCTGCTGCCACCGCTGAGCAATAACTAGCATAACCCCTTGGGGCCTCTAAACGGGTCTTGA
GGGGTTTTTTGCTGAAAGGAGGAACTATATCCGGAT
